>Addgene plasmid #40338 | pCGN-BCL-6Δ (pCGN-BCL6-delta) | addgene partial sequence | sequence record 52864 | Bglob-pA-R 5'-ttttggcagagggaaaaaga-3'
GCATTGGCCACACCAGCCACCACCTTCTGATAGGCAGCCTGCACCTGAGGAGTGAATTCTTTGCCAAAAT
GATGAGACAGCACAACAACCAGCACGTTGCCCAGGAGCTGTAGGAAAGAGAAGAAGGCATGAACATGGTT
AGCAGAGGGGCCCGGTTTGGACTCAGAGTATTTTATCCTCATCTCAAACAGTGTATATCATTGTAACCAT
AAAGAGAAAGGCAGGATGATGACCAGGGTGTAGTTGTTTCTACCAATAAGAATATTTCCACGCCAGCCAG
AATTTATATGCAGAAATATTCTACCTTATCATTTAATTATAACAATTGTTCTCTAAAACTGTGCTGAAGT
ACAATATAATATACCCTGATTGCCTTGAAAAAAAAGTGATTAGAGAAAGTACTTACAATCTGACAAATAA
ACAAAAGTGAATTTAAAAATTCGTTACAAATGCAAGCTAAAGTTTAACGAAAAAGTTACAGAAAATGAAA
AGAAAATAAGAGGAGACAATGGTTGTCAACAGAGTAGAAAGTGAAAGAAACAAAATTATCATGAGGGTCC
ATGGTGATACAAGGGACATCTTCCCATTCTAAACAACACCCTGAAAACTTTGCCCCCTCCATATAACATG
AATTTTACAATAGCGAAAAAGAAAGAACAATCAAGGGTCCCCAAACTCACCCTGAAGTTCTCAGGATCCA
CTAGTTGATATCTGTTAACGGTACCCGGGTCGACGGTATCGATAAGCTTGATATCGAATTCGAGTGTGGG
TTTTCAGGTTGGCTGGCCGGTTGAACTGGGCCCCACAGATGTTGCAACGATAGGGTTTCTCACCGGTATG
GACGGTCTTGTGGCTGGCGAGGTTGCCCTTGTAGCG
