>Addgene plasmid #40338 | pCGN-BCL-6Δ (pCGN-BCL6-delta) | addgene partial sequence | sequence record 54070 | Bglob-intron-R 5'-TTTGCCCCCTCCATATAACA-3'
AGGGTCCCCAAACTCACCCTGAAGTTCTCAGGATCCACTAGTTGATATCTGTTAACGGTACCCGGGTCGA
CGGTATCGATAAGCTTGATATCGAATTCGAGTGTGGGTTTTCAGGTTGGCTGGCCGGTTGAACTGGGCCC
CACAGATGTTGCAACGATAGGGTTTCTCACCGGTATGGACGGTCTTGTGGCTGGCGAGGTTGCCCTTGTA
GCGGAAGGAGGCCTGGCAGCGGTCACACTTGTAGGGTTTGTCACTGTGGGTCTGCAGCGTGTGCCTCTTG
AGTGAGGCCTCCTCAGAGAAGCGGCAGTCACACTCATTGCAGAAGAAGGCCCCGTTCTCACAGCTAGAAT
CTGAGTACTCAGACTGGGTCTCTCCCATCTCCTCAGGGAACGTGGGGCCAGCGGTGTGGAGGCACATCTC
TGCATGCTGTGGGGACTGAGAGCCGCAGGACGTGCACTTCGGGGGGTGCATGTAGAGTGGTGAGTGGCTC
TCGCTGCTGCTGCGGGGAGAGCCCGTCATGGACCTGTTAACGATGTTATTGAGCCGGCTGGCTTGTGGGA
TGGTGGAGTCCTCCCCGCTGGCACTCAGCTTGGTTGGGGACTGGAGGTCAAGGTTCTCAGGCTCCATGGG
TGGCTGGCAGGCAGGTGGGGCCGTGTAGGCTCGTGGGGAAAGGCGGCCCAGCTCAGCCTGCTCAGGCCCC
TCTGGTTTGGCATTCTGGTTGAGGCTGTTGAGCACGATGA
