[The description below was written by a language model from this plasmid's Addgene catalogue record.]
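Description:
pCGN-BCL-6Δ is a mammalian expression plasmid built on the pCGN backbone (about 7.5 kb without insert). It carries a C-terminally truncated form of the human transcriptional repressor BCL6 under the control of the CMV promoter. It is propagated in standard E. coli cloning strains under ampicillin selection. The record lists the copy number as unknown and does not state the bacterial origin of replication, any mammalian selection marker, or any epitope tag. One of the recommended sequencing primers anneals in a beta-globin intron, which suggests that beta-globin-derived processing sequences lie downstream of the cloning site, but no feature table is provided to confirm the layout.

The insert was made by cutting the BCL6 cDNA with EcoRI to remove its 3′ region and ligating the remaining fragment into pCGN. The EcoRI site at the 3′ junction is retained, and the 5′ cloning site is not recorded. The encoded protein spans amino acids 1–595 and lacks four of the six C-terminal zinc fingers that mediate sequence-specific DNA binding. The ligation also adds a short stretch of 13 vector-derived residues after position 595 before translation terminates. According to the depositor's unpublished observations, this truncated protein does not bind a consensus BCL6 probe in gel shift assays.

The construct therefore serves as a DNA-binding-deficient control alongside full-length BCL6 in transfection experiments, to test whether an observed effect depends on direct binding to target sites. It comes from work on BCL6 regulation of chemokine gene transcription in macrophages.
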