Addgene plasmid #40338: pCGN-BCL-6Δ (pCGN-BCL6-delta)
Depositing lab: Alexander Dent. Depositing organization: Indiana University School of Medicine, Indianapolis. Publication: BCL-6 regulates chemokine gene transcription in macrophages. Toney LM, Cattoretti G, Graf JA, Merghoub T, Pandolfi PP, Dalla-Favera R, Ye BH, Dent AL. Nat Immunol. 2000 Sep;1(3):214-20. 10.1038/79749 PubMed 10973278.
Backbone
  Vector backbone: pCGN
  Backbone manufacturer: Masafumi Tanaka and Winship Herr (PMID: 2302733)
  Backbone size w/o insert (bp): 7500
  Vector type: Mammalian Expression
Growth in bacteria
  Bacterial resistance: Ampicillin, 100 μg/mL
  Growth temperature: 37°C
  Growth strain: DH5alpha
  Copy number: Unknown
Gene/Insert
  Gene/Insert name: BCL-6Δ (alt names: BCL6Δ; BCL-6; BCL6)
  Species: H. sapiens (human)
  Mutation: Missing four of six zinc fingers (see note below); contains aa 1-595
  GenBank ID: NM_001706.4 NM_001130845.1
  Entrez Gene: BCL6 (a.k.a. BCL5, BCL6A, LAZ3, ZBTB27, ZNF51)
  Promoter: CMV
  Cloning method: Restriction Enzyme; 5′ cloning site Unknown (unknown if destroyed); 3′ cloning site EcoRI (not destroyed)
  Sequencing primers: 5′ CMV-F; 3′ Bglob-intron-R (TTTGCCCCCTCCATATAACA)
Terms and licenses: Academic/Nonprofit Terms; Industry Terms: Not Available to Industry
Depositor comments: The expression plasmid pCGN-BCL-6Δ was constructed by digesting the BCL-6 cDNA with EcoRI, deleting the 3' region, and cloning the remaining cDNA into pCGN. The BCL-6Δ is missing four of six zinc fingers and does not bind to a consensus BCL-6 probe in a gel shift assay (A. L. Dent, unpublished data). Note, the cloning and ligation adds the following residues after aa595 of BCL6: RYQAYRYRRPGYR
How to cite: pCGN-BCL-6Δ (pCGN-BCL6-delta) was a gift from Alexander Dent (Addgene plasmid # 40338 ; http://n2t.net/addgene:40338 ; RRID:Addgene_40338)
